>Addgene plasmid #64073 | pX333 | addgene full sequence | sequence record 360030 | Addgene NGS Result
GAGGGCCTATTTCCCATGATTCCTTCATATTTGCATATACGATACAAGGCTGTTAGAGAGATAATTGGAA
TTAATTTGACTGTAAACACAAAGATATTAGTACAAAATACGTGACGTAGAAAGTAATAATTTCTTGGGTA
GTTTGCAGTTTTAAAATTATGTTTTAAAATGGACTATCATATGCTTACCGTAACTTGAAAGTATTTCGAT
TTCTTGGCTTTATATATCTTGTGGAAAGGACGAAACACCGGGTCTTCGAGAAGACCTGTTTTAGAGCTAG
AAATAGCAAGTTAAAATAAGGCTAGTCCGTTATCAACTTGAAAAAGTGGCACCGAGTCGGTGCTTTTTTG
TTTTAGAGCTAGAAATAGCAAGTTAAAATAAGGCTAGTCCGTTTTTAGCGCGTGCGCCAATTCTGCAGAC
AAATGGCTCTAGAGAGGGCCTATTTCCCATGATTCCTTCATATTTGCATATACGATACAAGGCTGTTAGA
GAGATAATTGGAATTAATTTGACTGTAAACACAAAGATATTAGTACAAAATACGTGACGTAGAAAGTAAT
AATTTCTTGGGTAGTTTGCAGTTTTAAAATTATGTTTTAAAATGGACTATCATATGCTTACCGTAACTTG
AAAGTATTTCGATTTCTTGGCTTTATATATCTTGTGGAAAGGACGAAACACCGGAGACCTATTCGCCTTA
AGGTCTCGGTTTTAGAGCTAGAAATAGCAAGTTAAAATAAGGCTAGTCCGTTATCAACTTGAAAAAGTGG
CACCGAGTCGGTGCTTTTTTGTTTTAGAGCTAGAAATAGCAAGTTAAAATAAGGCTAGTCCGTTTTTAGC
GCGTGCGCCAATTCTGCAGACAAATGGGGTACCCGTTACATAACTTACGGTAAATGGCCCGCCTGGCTGA
CCGCCCAACGACCCCCGCCCATTGACGTCAATAGTAACGCCAATAGGGACTTTCCATTGACGTCAATGGG
TGGAGTATTTACGGTAAACTGCCCACTTGGCAGTACATCAAGTGTATCATATGCCAAGTACGCCCCCTAT
TGACGTCAATGACGGTAAATGGCCCGCCTGGCATTGTGCCCAGTACATGACCTTATGGGACTTTCCTACT
TGGCAGTACATCTACGTATTAGTCATCGCTATTACCATGGTCGAGGTGAGCCCCACGTTCTGCTTCACTC
TCCCCATCTCCCCCCCCTCCCCACCCCCAATTTTGTATTTATTTATTTTTTAATTATTTTGTGCAGCGAT
GGGGGCGGGGGGGGGGGGGGGGCGCGCGCCAGGCGGGGCGGGGCGGGGCGAGGGGCGGGGCGGGGCGAGG
CGGAGAGGTGCGGCGGCAGCCAATCAGAGCGGCGCGCTCCGAAAGTTTCCTTTTATGGCGAGGCGGCGGC
GGCGGCGGCCCTATAAAAAGCGAAGCGCGCGGCGGGCGGGAGTCGCTGCGCGCTGCCTTCGCCCCGTGCC
CCGCTCCGCCGCCGCCTCGCGCCGCCCGCCCCGGCTCTGACTGACCGCGTTACTCCCACAGGTGAGCGGG
CGGGACGGCCCTTCTCCTCCGGGCTGTAATTAGCTGAGCAAGAGGTAAGGGTTTAAGGGATGGTTGGTTG
GTGGGGTATTAATGTTTAATTACCTGGAGCACCTGCCTGAAATCACTTTTTTTCAGGTTGGACCGGTGCC
ACCATGGACTATAAGGACCACGACGGAGACTACAAGGATCATGATATTGATTACAAAGACGATGACGATA
AGATGGCCCCAAAGAAGAAGCGGAAGGTCGGTATCCACGGAGTCCCAGCAGCCGACAAGAAGTACAGCAT
CGGCCTGGACATCGGCACCAACTCTGTGGGCTGGGCCGTGATCACCGACGAGTACAAGGTGCCCAGCAAG
AAATTCAAGGTGCTGGGCAACACCGACCGGCACAGCATCAAGAAGAACCTGATCGGAGCCCTGCTGTTCG
ACAGCGGCGAAACAGCCGAGGCCACCCGGCTGAAGAGAACCGCCAGAAGAAGATACACCAGACGGAAGAA
CCGGATCTGCTATCTGCAAGAGATCTTCAGCAACGAGATGGCCAAGGTGGACGACAGCTTCTTCCACAGA
CTGGAAGAGTCCTTCCTGGTGGAAGAGGATAAGAAGCACGAGCGGCACCCCATCTTCGGCAACATCGTGG
ACGAGGTGGCCTACCACGAGAAGTACCCCACCATCTACCACCTGAGAAAGAAACTGGTGGACAGCACCGA
CAAGGCCGACCTGCGGCTGATCTATCTGGCCCTGGCCCACATGATCAAGTTCCGGGGCCACTTCCTGATC
GAGGGCGACCTGAACCCCGACAACAGCGACGTGGACAAGCTGTTCATCCAGCTGGTGCAGACCTACAACC
AGCTGTTCGAGGAAAACCCCATCAACGCCAGCGGCGTGGACGCCAAGGCCATCCTGTCTGCCAGACTGAG
CAAGAGCAGACGGCTGGAAAATCTGATCGCCCAGCTGCCCGGCGAGAAGAAGAATGGCCTGTTCGGAAAC
CTGATTGCCCTGAGCCTGGGCCTGACCCCCAACTTCAAGAGCAACTTCGACCTGGCCGAGGATGCCAAAC
TGCAGCTGAGCAAGGACACCTACGACGACGACCTGGACAACCTGCTGGCCCAGATCGGCGACCAGTACGC
CGACCTGTTTCTGGCCGCCAAGAACCTGTCCGACGCCATCCTGCTGAGCGACATCCTGAGAGTGAACACC
GAGATCACCAAGGCCCCCCTGAGCGCCTCTATGATCAAGAGATACGACGAGCACCACCAGGACCTGACCC
TGCTGAAAGCTCTCGTGCGGCAGCAGCTGCCTGAGAAGTACAAAGAGATTTTCTTCGACCAGAGCAAGAA
CGGCTACGCCGGCTACATTGACGGCGGAGCCAGCCAGGAAGAGTTCTACAAGTTCATCAAGCCCATCCTG
GAAAAGATGGACGGCACCGAGGAACTGCTCGTGAAGCTGAACAGAGAGGACCTGCTGCGGAAGCAGCGGA
CCTTCGACAACGGCAGCATCCCCCACCAGATCCACCTGGGAGAGCTGCACGCCATTCTGCGGCGGCAGGA
AGATTTTTACCCATTCCTGAAGGACAACCGGGAAAAGATCGAGAAGATCCTGACCTTCCGCATCCCCTAC
TACGTGGGCCCTCTGGCCAGGGGAAACAGCAGATTCGCCTGGATGACCAGAAAGAGCGAGGAAACCATCA
CCCCCTGGAACTTCGAGGAAGTGGTGGACAAGGGCGCTTCCGCCCAGAGCTTCATCGAGCGGATGACCAA
CTTCGATAAGAACCTGCCCAACGAGAAGGTGCTGCCCAAGCACAGCCTGCTGTACGAGTACTTCACCGTG
TATAACGAGCTGACCAAAGTGAAATACGTGACCGAGGGAATGAGAAAGCCCGCCTTCCTGAGCGGCGAGC
AGAAAAAGGCCATCGTGGACCTGCTGTTCAAGACCAACCGGAAAGTGACCGTGAAGCAGCTGAAAGAGGA
CTACTTCAAGAAAATCGAGTGCTTCGACTCCGTGGAAATCTCCGGCGTGGAAGATCGGTTCAACGCCTCC
CTGGGCACATACCACGATCTGCTGAAAATTATCAAGGACAAGGACTTCCTGGACAATGAGGAAAACGAGG
ACATTCTGGAAGATATCGTGCTGACCCTGACACTGTTTGAGGACAGAGAGATGATCGAGGAACGGCTGAA
AACCTATGCCCACCTGTTCGACGACAAAGTGATGAAGCAGCTGAAGCGGCGGAGATACACCGGCTGGGGC
AGGCTGAGCCGGAAGCTGATCAACGGCATCCGGGACAAGCAGTCCGGCAAGACAATCCTGGATTTCCTGA
AGTCCGACGGCTTCGCCAACAGAAACTTCATGCAGCTGATCCACGACGACAGCCTGACCTTTAAAGAGGA
CATCCAGAAAGCCCAGGTGTCCGGCCAGGGCGATAGCCTGCACGAGCACATTGCCAATCTGGCCGGCAGC
CCCGCCATTAAGAAGGGCATCCTGCAGACAGTGAAGGTGGTGGACGAGCTCGTGAAAGTGATGGGCCGGC
ACAAGCCCGAGAACATCGTGATCGAAATGGCCAGAGAGAACCAGACCACCCAGAAGGGACAGAAGAACAG
CCGCGAGAGAATGAAGCGGATCGAAGAGGGCATCAAAGAGCTGGGCAGCCAGATCCTGAAAGAACACCCC
GTGGAAAACACCCAGCTGCAGAACGAGAAGCTGTACCTGTACTACCTGCAGAATGGGCGGGATATGTACG
TGGACCAGGAACTGGACATCAACCGGCTGTCCGACTACGATGTGGACCATATCGTGCCTCAGAGCTTTCT
GAAGGACGACTCCATCGACAACAAGGTGCTGACCAGAAGCGACAAGAACCGGGGCAAGAGCGACAACGTG
CCCTCCGAAGAGGTCGTGAAGAAGATGAAGAACTACTGGCGGCAGCTGCTGAACGCCAAGCTGATTACCC
AGAGAAAGTTCGACAATCTGACCAAGGCCGAGAGAGGCGGCCTGAGCGAACTGGATAAGGCCGGCTTCAT
CAAGAGACAGCTGGTGGAAACCCGGCAGATCACAAAGCACGTGGCACAGATCCTGGACTCCCGGATGAAC
ACTAAGTACGACGAGAATGACAAGCTGATCCGGGAAGTGAAAGTGATCACCCTGAAGTCCAAGCTGGTGT
CCGATTTCCGGAAGGATTTCCAGTTTTACAAAGTGCGCGAGATCAACAACTACCACCACGCCCACGACGC
CTACCTGAACGCCGTCGTGGGAACCGCCCTGATCAAAAAGTACCCTAAGCTGGAAAGCGAGTTCGTGTAC
GGCGACTACAAGGTGTACGACGTGCGGAAGATGATCGCCAAGAGCGAGCAGGAAATCGGCAAGGCTACCG
CCAAGTACTTCTTCTACAGCAACATCATGAACTTTTTCAAGACCGAGATTACCCTGGCCAACGGCGAGAT
CCGGAAGCGGCCTCTGATCGAGACAAACGGCGAAACCGGGGAGATCGTGTGGGATAAGGGCCGGGATTTT
GCCACCGTGCGGAAAGTGCTGAGCATGCCCCAAGTGAATATCGTGAAAAAGACCGAGGTGCAGACAGGCG
GCTTCAGCAAAGAGTCTATCCTGCCCAAGAGGAACAGCGATAAGCTGATCGCCAGAAAGAAGGACTGGGA
CCCTAAGAAGTACGGCGGCTTCGACAGCCCCACCGTGGCCTATTCTGTGCTGGTGGTGGCCAAAGTGGAA
AAGGGCAAGTCCAAGAAACTGAAGAGTGTGAAAGAGCTGCTGGGGATCACCATCATGGAAAGAAGCAGCT
TCGAGAAGAATCCCATCGACTTTCTGGAAGCCAAGGGCTACAAAGAAGTGAAAAAGGACCTGATCATCAA
GCTGCCTAAGTACTCCCTGTTCGAGCTGGAAAACGGCCGGAAGAGAATGCTGGCCTCTGCCGGCGAACTG
CAGAAGGGAAACGAACTGGCCCTGCCCTCCAAATATGTGAACTTCCTGTACCTGGCCAGCCACTATGAGA
AGCTGAAGGGCTCCCCCGAGGATAATGAGCAGAAACAGCTGTTTGTGGAACAGCACAAGCACTACCTGGA
CGAGATCATCGAGCAGATCAGCGAGTTCTCCAAGAGAGTGATCCTGGCCGACGCTAATCTGGACAAAGTG
CTGTCCGCCTACAACAAGCACCGGGATAAGCCCATCAGAGAGCAGGCCGAGAATATCATCCACCTGTTTA
CCCTGACCAATCTGGGAGCCCCTGCCGCCTTCAAGTACTTTGACACCACCATCGACCGGAAGAGGTACAC
CAGCACCAAAGAGGTGCTGGACGCCACCCTGATCCACCAGAGCATCACCGGCCTGTACGAGACACGGATC
GACCTGTCTCAGCTGGGAGGCGACAAAAGGCCGGCGGCCACGAAAAAGGCCGGCCAGGCAAAAAAGAAAA
AGTAAGAATTCCTAGAGCTCGCTGATCAGCCTCGACTGTGCCTTCTAGTTGCCAGCCATCTGTTGTTTGC
CCCTCCCCCGTGCCTTCCTTGACCCTGGAAGGTGCCACTCCCACTGTCCTTTCCTAATAAAATGAGGAAA
TTGCATCGCATTGTCTGAGTAGGTGTCATTCTATTCTGGGGGGTGGGGTGGGGCAGGACAGCAAGGGGGA
GGATTGGGAAGAGAATAGCAGGCATGCTGGGGAGCGGCCGCAGGAACCCCTAGTGATGGAGTTGGCCACT
CCCTCTCTGCGCGCTCGCTCGCTCACTGAGGCCGGGCGACCAAAGGTCGCCCGACGCCCGGGCTTTGCCC
GGGCGGCCTCAGTGAGCGAGCGAGCGCGCAGCTGCCTGCAGGGGCGCCTGATGCGGTATTTTCTCCTTAC
GCATCTGTGCGGTATTTCACACCGCATA
[95 nt withheld, positions 6399-6493]
T
[46 nt withheld, positions 6495-6540]
C
[141 nt withheld, positions 6542-6682]
CCTTTGACGTTGGAGTCCACGTTCTTT
[37 nt withheld, positions 6710-6746]
ACTCTATCTCGGGCTATTCTTTTGATTTATAAGGGATTTTGCCGATTTCGGTCTATTGGTTAAAAAATGA
GCTGATTTAACAAAAATTTAACGCGAATTTTAACAAAATATTAACGTTTACAATTTTATGGTGCACTCTC
AGTACAATCTGCTCTGATGCCGCATAGTTAAGCCAGCCCCGACACCCGCCAACACCCGCTGACGCGCCCT
GACGGGCTTGTCTGCTCCCGGCATCCGCTTACAGACAAGCTGTGACCGTCTCCGGGAGCTGCATGTGTCA
GAGGTTTTCACCGTCATCACCGAAACGCGCGAGACGAAAGGGCCTCGTGATACGCCTATTTTTATAGGTT
AATGTCATGATAATAATGGTTTCTTAGACGTCAGGTGGCACTTTTCGGGGAAATGTGCGCGGAACCCCTA
TTTGTTTATTTTTCTAAATACATTCAAATATGTATCCGCTCATGAGACAATAACCCTGATAAATGCTTCA
ATAATATTGAAAAAGGAAGAGTATGAGTATTCAACATTTCCGTGTCGCCCTTATTCCCTTTTTTGCGGCA
TTTTGCCTTCCTGTTTTTGCTCACCCAGAAACGCTGGTGAAAGTAAAAGATGCTGAAGATCAGTTGGGTG
CACGAGTGGGTTACATCGAACTGGATCTCAACAGCGGTAAGATCCTTGAGAGTTTTCGCCCCGAAGAACG
TTTTCCAATGATGAGCACTTTTAAAGTTCTGCTATGTGGCGCGGTATTATCCCGTATTGACGCCGGGCAA
GAGCAACTCGGTCGCCGCATACACTATTCTCAGAATGACTTGGTTGAGTACTCACCAGTCACAGAAAAGC
ATCTTACGGATGGCATGACAGTAAGAGAATTATGCAGTGCTGCCATAACCATGAGTGATAACACTGCGGC
CAACTTACTTCTGACAACGATCGGAGGACCGAAGGAGCTAACCGCTTTTTTGCACAACATGGGGGATCAT
GTAACTCGCCTTGATCGTTGGGAACCGGAGCTGAATGAAGCCATACCAAACGACGAGCGTGACACCACGA
TGCCTGTAGCAATGGCAACAACGTTGCGCAAACTATTAACTGGCGAACTACTTACTCTAGCTTCCCGGCA
ACAATTAATAGACTGGATGGAGGCGGATAAAGTTGCAGGACCACTTCTGCGCTCGGCCCTTCCGGCTGGC
TGGTTTATTGCTGATAAATCTGGAGCCGGTGAGCGTGGAAGCCGCGGTATCATTGCAGCACTGGGGCCAG
ATGGTAAGCCCTCCCGTATCGTAGTTATCTACACGACGGGGAGTCAGGCAACTATGGATGAACGAAATAG
ACAGATCGCTGAGATAGGTGCCTCACTGATTAAGCATTGGTAACTGTCAGACCAAGTTTACTCATATATA
CTTTAGATTGATTTAAAACTTCATTTTTAATTTAAAAGGATCTAGGTGAAGATCCTTTTTGATAATCTCA
TGACCAAAATCCCTTAACGTGAGTTTTCGTTCCACTGAGCGTCAGACCCCGTAGAAAAGATCAAAGGATC
TTCTTGAGATCCTTTTTTTCTGCGCGTAATCTGCTGCTTGCAAACAAAAAAACCACCGCTACCAGCGGTG
GTTTGTTTGCCGGATCAAGAGCTACCAACTCTTTTTCCGAAGGTAACTGGCTTCAGCAGAGCGCAGATAC
CAAATACTGTTCTTCTAGTGTAGCCGTAGTTAGGCCACCACTTCAAGAACTCTGTAGCACCGCCTACATA
CCTCGCTCTGCTAATCCTGTTACCAGTGGCTGCTGCCAGTGGCGATAAGTCGTGTCTTACCGGGTTGGAC
TCAAGACGATAGTTACCGGATAAGGCGCAGCGGTCGGGCTGAACGGGGGGTTCGTGCACACAGCCCAGCT
TGGAGCGAACGACCTACACCGAACTGAGATACCTACAGCGTGAGCTATGAGAAAGCGCCACGCTTCCCGA
AGGGAGAAAGGCGGACAGGTATCCGGTAAGCGGCAGGGTCGGAACAGGAGAGCGCACGAGGGAGCTTCCA
GGGGGAAACGCCTGGTATCTTTATAGTCCTGTCGGGTTTCGCCACCTCTGACTTGAGCGTCGATTTTTGT
GATGCTCGTCAGGGGGGCGGAGCCTATGGAAAAACGCCAGCAACGCGGCCTTTTTACGGTTCCTGGCCTT
TTGCTGGCCTTTTGCTCACATGCGCCATTCTCGAGCATGCGCCATTCTCGAGCATGCTCGAGAATGGCGC
ATGT
Features (pLannotate 1.2.2; 21 found; start..end, strand, type, name):
      1..241     +  promoter       U6 promoter: RNA polymerase III promoter for human U6 snRNA
    268..343     +  misc_RNA       gRNA scaffold: guide RNA scaffold for the Streptococcus pyogenes CRISPR/Cas9 system
    350..393     +  misc_RNA       gRNA scaffold (fragment): guide RNA scaffold for the Streptococcus pyogenes CRISPR/Cas9 system
    434..674     +  promoter       U6 promoter: RNA polymerase III promoter for human U6 snRNA
    709..784     +  misc_RNA       gRNA scaffold: guide RNA scaffold for the Streptococcus pyogenes CRISPR/Cas9 system
    791..834     +  misc_RNA       gRNA scaffold (fragment): guide RNA scaffold for the Streptococcus pyogenes CRISPR/Cas9 system
    874..1159    +  enhancer       CMV enhancer: human cytomegalovirus immediate early enhancer; contains an 18-bp deletion relative to the standard CMV enhancer
   1161..1438    +  promoter       chicken β-actin promoter: No description available
   1439..1666    +  intron         hybrid intron: hybrid between chicken β-actin (CBA) and minute virus of mice (MMV) introns (Gray et al., 2011)
   1804..3405    +  CDS            Cas9(N): N-terminal portion of Streptococcus pyogenes Cas9 (Zetsche et al., 2015)
   3406..5904    +  CDS            Cas9(C): C-terminal portion of Streptococcus pyogenes Cas9 (Zetsche et al., 2015)
   5905..5952    +  CDS            nucleoplasmin NLS: bipartite nuclear localization signal from nucleoplasmin
   5986..6097    +  polyA_signal   bGH poly(A) signal: bovine growth hormone polyadenylation signal
   6202..6342    +  repeat_region  AAV2 ITR: inverted terminal repeat of adeno-associated virus serotype 2 inverted
   6347..6398    -  misc_feature   bom (fragment): basis of mobility region from pBR322
   6417..6872    +  rep_origin     f1 ori (sequence partly withheld): f1 bacteriophage origin of replication; arrow indicates direction of (+) strand synthesis
   6873..6922    -  misc_feature   bom (fragment): basis of mobility region from pBR322
   7024..7059    -  CDS            rop (fragment): Rop protein, which maintains plasmids at low copy number; rop
   7154..7258    +  promoter       AmpR promoter: bla
   7259..8119    +  CDS            AmpR: β-lactamase; bla; confers resistance to ampicillin, carbenicillin, and related antibiotics
   8290..8878    +  rep_origin     ori: high-copy-number ColE1/pMB1/pBR322/pUC origin of replication
