[The description below was written by a language model from this plasmid's Addgene catalogue record and pLannotate feature annotations shown in this document.]
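Description:
pX333 is an empty-backbone mammalian expression plasmid of about 9 kb for CRISPR/Cas9 experiments that need two guide RNAs delivered together with the nuclease. It is propagated in E. coli through a high-copy ColE1/pUC-type origin and selected with ampicillin via the β-lactamase gene. An f1 phage origin is also present. The feature table also picks up a single AAV2 inverted terminal repeat downstream of the Cas9 cassette, plus small bom and rop fragments. With only one ITR annotated, nothing in the record indicates that the plasmid is meant for AAV packaging, and these elements appear to be carried over from the parental backbone.

The payload consists of two tandem sgRNA cassettes followed by a Cas9 expression unit. Each sgRNA cassette pairs a human U6 RNA polymerase III promoter with a Streptococcus pyogenes guide RNA scaffold. According to the depositor, the two positions accept guide sequences by restriction cloning with different enzymes, BbsI for one and BsaI for the other, so each guide can be inserted independently. Downstream, the CBh promoter (CMV enhancer, chicken β-actin promoter and a hybrid intron) drives S. pyogenes Cas9, which was derived from pX330. The catalogue lists an N-terminal 3XFLAG tag on Cas9, although the feature table does not annotate it. The coding sequence ends in a nucleoplasmin nuclear localization signal and is terminated by a bGH polyadenylation signal.

Because one plasmid supplies Cas9 and two guides, it can introduce two simultaneous cuts in a genome. The associated publication used this approach to engineer oncogenic chromosomal rearrangements in vivo.
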