Addgene plasmid #64073: pX333
Purpose: (Empty Backbone) Vector for tandem expression of two sgRNAs from two independent U6 promoters. Cas9 is expressed by Cbh promoter.
Depositing lab: Andrea Ventura. Depositing organization: Memorial Sloan-Kettering Cancer Center. Publication: In vivo engineering of oncogenic chromosomal rearrangements with the CRISPR/Cas9 system. Maddalo D, Manchado E, Concepcion CP, Bonetti C, Vidigal JA, Han YC, Ogrodowski P, Crippa A, Rekhtman N, de Stanchina E, Lowe SW, Ventura A. Nature. 2014 Dec 18;516(7531):423-7. doi: 10.1038/nature13902. Epub 2014 Oct 22. PubMed 25337876.
Backbone
  Vector backbone: pX333
  Backbone size (bp): 9000
  Vector type: Mammalian Expression
  Promoter: CBh; U6
  Tag / fusion protein: 3XFLAG-Cas9 (N terminal on backbone)
Growth in bacteria
  Bacterial resistance: Ampicillin, 100 μg/mL
  Growth temperature: 37°C
  Growth strain: DH5alpha
  Copy number: Unknown
Gene/Insert
  Cloning method: Restriction Enzyme
Resource information
  A portion of this plasmid was derived from a plasmid made by: Cas9 from pX330 (Zhang lab)
Terms and licenses: Academic/Nonprofit Terms; Industry Terms: Not Available to Industry
Depositor comments: pX333 for cloning a tandem of sgRNAs (BbsI and BsaI)
How to cite: pX333 was a gift from Andrea Ventura (Addgene plasmid # 64073 ; http://n2t.net/addgene:64073 ; RRID:Addgene_64073)
