>Addgene plasmid #64073 | pX333 | depositor partial sequence | sequence record 107496 | tandem U6
CATGCGCCATTCTCGAGCATGCTCGAGAATGGCGCATGTGAGGGCCTATTTCCCATGATTCCTTCATATT
TGCATATACGATACAAGGCTGTTAGAGAGATAATTGGAATTAATTTGACTGTAAACACAAAGATATTAGT
ACAAAATACGTGACGTAGAAAGTAATAATTTCTTGGGTAGTTTGCAGTTTTAAAATTATGTTTTAAAATG
GACTATCATATGCTTACCGTAACTTGAAAGTATTTCGATTTCTTGGCTTTATATATCTTGTGGAAAGGAC
GAAACACCGGGTCTTCGAGAAGACCTGTTTTAGAGCTAGAAATAGCAAGTTAAAATAAGGCTAGTCCGTT
ATCAACTTGAAAAAGTGGCACCGAGTCGGTGCTTTTTTGTTTTAGAGCTAGAAATAGCAAGTTAAAATAA
GGCTAGTCCGTTTTTAGCGCGTGCGCCAATTCTGCAGACAAATGGCTCTAGAGAGGGCCTATTTCCCATG
ATTCCTTCATATTTGCATATACGATACAAGGCTGTTAGAGAGATAATTGGAATTAATTTGACTGTAAACA
CAAAGATATTAGTACAAAATACGTGACGTAGAAAGTAATAATTTCTTGGGTAGTTTGCAGTTTTAAAATT
ATGTTTTAAAATGGACTATCATATGCTTACCGTAACTTGAAAGTATTTCGATTTCTTGGCTTTATATATC
TTGTGGAAAGGACGAAACACCGGAGACCTATTCGCCTTAAGGTCTCGGTTTTAGAGCTAGAAATAGCAAG
TTAAAATAAGGCTAGTCCGTTATCAACTTGAAAAAGTGGCACCGAGTCGGTGCTTTTTTGTTTTAGAGCT
AGAAATAGCAAGTTAAAATAAGGCTAGTCCGTTTTTAGCGCGTGCGCCAATTCTGCAGACAAATGGGGTA
CCCG
