>Addgene plasmid #64073 | pX333 | addgene partial sequence | sequence record 112315 | BGH-rev 5'-TAGAAGGCACAGTCGAGG-3'
TTTTCTTTTTTGCCTGGCCGGCCTTTTTCGTGGCCGCCGGCCTTTTGTCGCCTCCCAGCTGAGACAGGTC
GATCCGTGTCTCGTACAGGCCGGTGATGCTCTGGTGGATCAGGGTGGCGTCCAGCACCTCTTTGGTGCTG
GTGTACCTCTTCCGGTCGATGGTGGTGTCAAAGTACTTGAAGGCGGCAGGGGCTCCCAGATTGGTCAGGG
TAAACAGGTGGATGATATTCTCGGCCTGCTCTCTGATGGGCTTATCCCGGTGCTTGTTGTAGGCGGACAG
CACTTTGTCCAGATTAGCGTCGGCCAGGATCACTCTCTTGGAGAACTCGCTGATCTGCTCGATGATCTCG
TCCAGGTAGTGCTTGTGCTGTTCCACAAACAGCTGTTTCTGCTCATTATCCTCGGGGGAGCCCTTCAGCT
TCTCATAGTGGCTGGCCAGGTACAGGAAGTTCACATATTTGGAGGGCAGGGCCAGTTCGTTTCCCTTCTG
CAGTTCGCCGGCAGAGGCCAGCATTCTCTTCCGGCCGTTTTCCAGCTCGAACAGGGAGTACTTAGGCAGC
TTGATGATCAGGTCCTTTTTCACTTCTTTGTAGCCCTTGGCTTCCAGAAAGTCGATGGGATTCTTCTCGA
AGCTGCTTCTTTCCATGATGGTGATCCCCAGCAGCTCTTTCACACTCTTCAGTTTCTTGGACTTGCCCTT
TTCCACTTTGGCCACCACCAGCACAGAATAGGCCACGGTGGGGCTGTCGAAGCCGCCGTACTTCTTAGGG
TCCCAGTCCTTCTTTCTGGCGATCAGCTTATCGCTGTTCCTCTTGGGCAGGATAGACTCTTTGCTGAAGC
CGCCTGTCTGCACCTCGGTCTTTTTCACGATATTCACTTGGGGCATGCTC
