>Addgene plasmid #64073 | pX333 | addgene partial sequence | sequence record 112317 | CAGenhancer-F 5'-GGGCGTACTTGGCATATGAT-3'
GGCGGGGGTCGTTGGGCGGTCAGCCAGGCGGGCCATTTACCGTAAGTTATGTAACGGGTACCCCATTTGT
CTGCAGAATTGGCGCACGCGCTAAAAACGGACTAGCCTTATTTTAACTTGCTATTTCTAGCTCTAAAACA
AAAAAGCACCGACTCGGTGCCACTTTTTCAAGTTGATAACGGACTAGCCTTATTTTAACTTGCTATTTCT
AGCTCTAAAACCGAGACCTTAAGGCGAATAGGTCTCCGGTGTTTCGTCCTTTCCACAAGATATATAAAGC
CAAGAAATCGAAATACTTTCAAGTTACGGTAAGCATATGATAGTCCATTTTAAAACATAATTTTAAAACT
GCAAACTACCCAAGAAATTATTACTTTCTACGTCACGTATTTTGTACTAATATCTTTGTGTTTACAGTCA
AATTAATTCCAATTATCTCTCTAACAGCCTTGTATCGTATATGCAAATATGAAGGAATCATGGGAAATAG
GCCCTCTCTAGAGCCATTTGTCTGCAGAATTGGCGCACGCGCTAAAAACGGACTAGCCTTATTTTAACTT
GCTATTTCTAGCTCTAAAACAAAAAAGCACCGACTCGGTGCCACTTTTTCAAGTTGATAA
