>Addgene plasmid #64073 | pX333 | addgene partial sequence | sequence record 137356 | pBR322ori-F 5'-GGGAAACGCCTGGTATCTTT-3'
TCTGACTTGAGCGTCGATTTTTGTGATGCTCGTCAGGGGGGCGGAGCCTATGGAAAAACGCCAGCAACGC
GGCCTTTTTACGGTTCCTGGCCTTTTGCTGGCCTTTTGCTCACATGCGCCATTCTCGAGCATGCGCCATT
CTCGAGCATGCTCGAGAATGGCGCATGTGAGGGCCTATTTCCCATGATTCCTTCATATTTGCATATACGA
TACAAGGCTGTTAGAGAGATAATTGGAATTAATTTGACTGTAAACACAAAGATATTAGTACAAAATACGT
GACGTAGAAAGTAATAATTTCTTGGGTAGTTTGCAGTTTTAAAATTATGTTTTAAAATGGACTATCATAT
GCTTACCGTAACTTGAAAGTATTTCGATTTCTTGGCTTTATATATCTTGTGGAAAGGACGAAACACCGGG
TCTTCGAGAAGACCTGTTTTAGAGCTAGAAATAGCAAGTTAAAATAAGGCTAGTCCGTTATCAACTTGAA
AAAGTGGCACCGAGTCGGTGCTTTTTTGTTTTAGAGCTAGAAATAGCAAGTTAAAATAAGGCTAGTCCGT
TTTTAGCGCGTGCGCCAATTCTGCAGACAAATGGCTCTAGAGAGGGCCTATTTCCCATGATTCCTTCATA
TTTGCATATACGATAC
