>Addgene plasmid #64073 | pX333 | addgene partial sequence | sequence record 151775 | pCBhProF 5'-agggatggttggttggtggg-3'
GGTTGGACCGGTGCCACCATGGACTATAAGGACCACGACGGAGACTACAAGGATCATGATATTGATTACA
AAGACGATGACGATAAGATGGCCCCAAAGAAGAAGCGGAAGGTCGGTATCCACGGAGTCCCAGCAGCCGA
CAAGAAGTACAGCATCGGCCTGGACATCGGCACCAACTCTGTGGGCTGGGCCGTGATCACCGACGAGTAC
AAGGTGCCCAGCAAGAAATTCAAGGTGCTGGGCAACACCGACCGGCACAGCATCAAGAAGAACCTGATCG
GAGCCCTGCTGTTCGACAGCGGCGAAACAGCCGAGGCCACCCGGCTGAAGAGAACCGCCAGAAGAAGATA
CACCAGACGGAAGAACCGGATCTGCTATCTGCAAGAGATCTTCAGCAACGAGATGGCCAAGGTGGACGAC
AGCTTCTTCCACAGACTGGAAGAGTCCTTCCTGGTGGAAGAGGATAAGAAGCACGAGCGGCACCCCATCT
TCGGCAACATCGTGGACGAGGTGGCCTACCACGAGAAGTACCCCACCATCTACCACCTGAGAAAGAAACT
GGTGGACAGCACCGACAAGGCCGACCTGCGGCTGATCTATCTGGCCCTGGCCCACATGATCAAGTTCCGG
GGCCACTTCCTGATCGAGGGCGACCTGAACCCCGACAACAGCGACGTGGACAAGCTGTTCATCCAGCTGG
TGCAGACC
